Addgene plasmid #25120: PP-RAB11A
Purpose: Bacterial expression for structure determination; may not be full ORF
Depositing lab: Cheryl Arrowsmith. Depositing organization: University of Toronto.
Backbone
  Vector backbone: pET15-MHL
  Backbone manufacturer: SGC
  Backbone size w/o insert (bp): 7737
  Vector type: Bacterial Expression
Growth in bacteria
  Bacterial resistance: Ampicillin, 100 μg/mL
  Growth temperature: 37°C
  Growth strain: DH5alpha
  Copy number: Low Copy
Gene/Insert
  Gene/Insert name: PF13_0119:C34946 (alt names: PDB: 3BFK; RAB11a)
  Species: Plasmodium falciparum
  Insert size (bp): 522
  Tag / fusion protein: His (N terminal on insert)
  Cloning method: Restriction Enzyme
  Sequencing primers: 5′ T7; 3′ T7-term
Terms and licenses: Academic/Nonprofit Terms; Industry Terms: Not Available to Industry
Depositor comments: PDB: 3BFK. http://www.thesgc.org/structures/3BFK/ .
How to cite: PP-RAB11A was a gift from Cheryl Arrowsmith (Addgene plasmid # 25120 ; http://n2t.net/addgene:25120 ; RRID:Addgene_25120)
