[The description below was written by a language model from this plasmid's Addgene catalogue record.]
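Description:
PP-RAB11A is a bacterial expression plasmid built on the pET15-MHL backbone, a structural-genomics derivative of the pET family, and is intended for producing recombinant protein in E. coli for structure determination. It is selected with ampicillin and is recorded as a low-copy plasmid. No feature table accompanies the record, so the origin of replication, promoter and other backbone elements are not explicitly listed. The use of T7 and T7-terminator sequencing primers does indicate that the insert sits between a T7 promoter and T7 terminator, as is typical of pET vectors. In such vectors, transcription depends on T7 RNA polymerase supplied by a suitable expression host.

The insert is a 522 bp fragment of the Plasmodium falciparum gene PF13_0119, encoding the small GTPase RAB11a, introduced by restriction enzyme cloning into a backbone listed as 7737 bp without insert. The protein carries an N-terminal His tag, which allows purification by immobilised metal affinity chromatography. The record does not say whether a protease cleavage site follows the tag. The depositor cautions that the insert may not be the full open reading frame, consistent with a construct trimmed to a domain boundary chosen for solubility or crystallisation. The record links the construct to a deposited Protein Data Bank structure of the parasite Rab11a. The plasmid is therefore mainly useful for making purified malarial Rab11a for crystallography, biochemical assays or related structural work, rather than for studies that require the complete native protein.
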