>Addgene plasmid #25120 | PP-RAB11A | depositor partial sequence | sequence record 11594 | Author sequence
GATTATTACGACTACCTGTTTAAGATTGTGTTAATCGGCGACAGCGGTGTTGGGAAATCTAATCTGCTGT
CCCGTTTCACCCGCGATGAGTTTAACTTAGAAAGTAAATCGACGATTGGCGTCGAGTTCGCCACAAAATC
CATTCAGCTGAAAAATAACAAAATTATCAAGGCACAAATCTGGGACACAGCTGGACAGGAACGGTATCGT
GCGATTACCAGCGCCTATTACCGCGGTGCAGTAGGGGCTCTGTTAGTGTATGATATTACGAAAAAAAATT
CTTTTGAAAACATCGAGAAGTGGCTGAAAGAACTGCGTGATAATGCGGATAGTAACATTGTTATCTTACT
GGTCGGAAATAAATCAGACCTGAAGCATTTACGCGTAATTAACGATAATGACGCCACTCAATACGCAAAA
AAAGAGAAGCTGGCTTTCATCGAAACATCCGCGCTGGAAGCCACCAACGTGGAGCTGGCATTTCACCAGT
TACTGAATGAAATTTATAACGTTCGGCAGAAA
