>Addgene plasmid #25120 | PP-RAB11A | addgene partial sequence | sequence record 31197 | 25120 with T7
ATTCCCCTCTGAATATTTTGTTTACTTTAAGAAGGAGATATACCATGCATCATCATCATCATCACAGCAG
CGGCAGAGAAAACTTGTATTTCCAGGGCGATTATTACGACTACCTGTTTAAGATTGTGTTAATCGGCGAC
AGCGGTGTTGGGAAATCTAATCTGCTGTCCCGTTTCACCCGCGATGAGTTTAACTTAGAAAGTAAATCGA
CGATTGGCGTCGAGTTCGCCACAAAATCCATTCAGCTGAAAAATAACAAAATTATCAAGGCACAAATCTG
GGACACAGCTGGACAGGAACGGTATCGTGCGATTACCAGCGCCTATTACCGCGGTGCAGTAGGGGCTCTG
TTAGTGTATGATATTACGAAAAAAAATTCTTTTGAAAACATCGAGAAGTGGCTGAAAGAACTGCGTGATA
ATGCGGATAGTAACATTGTTATCTTACTGGTCGGAAATAAATCAGACCTGAAGCATTTACGCGTAATTAA
CGATAATGACGCCACTCAATACGCAAAAAAAGAGAAGCTGGCTTTCATCGAAACATCCGCGCTGGAAGCC
ACCAACGTGGAGCTGGCATTTCACCAGTTACTGAATGAAATTTATAACGTTCGGCAGAAATGATGACGAA
GCTTGCGGCCGCACTCGAGGATCCGGCTGCTAACAAAGCCCGAAAGGAAGCTGAGTTGGCTGCTGCCACC
GCTGAGCAATAACTAGCATAACCCCTTGGGGCCTCTAAACGGGTCTTGAGGGGTTTTTTGCTGAAAGGAG
GAACTATATCCGGATATCCCGCAAGAGGCCCGGCAGTACCGGCATAACCAAGCCTATGCCTACAGCATCC
AGGGTGACGGTGCCGAGGATGACGATGAGCGCATTGTTAGAT
